Addgene plasmid #54620: mIFP-N1
Purpose: (Empty Backbone) Localization: N1 Cloning Vector, Excitation: 683, Emission: 704
Depositing lab: Michael Davidson & Xiaokun Shu. Depositing organization: Florida State University, Tallahassee. Publication: A naturally monomeric infrared fluorescent protein for protein labeling in vivo. Yu D, Baird MA, Allen JR, Howe ES, Klassen MP, Reade A, Makhijani K, Song Y, Liu S, Murthy Z, Zhang SQ, Weiner OD, Kornberg TB, Jan YN, Davidson MW, Shu X. Nat Methods. 2015 Aug;12(8):763-765. doi: 10.1038/nmeth.3447. Epub 2015 Jun 22. PubMed 26098020.
Backbone
  Vector backbone: mIFP-N1
  Backbone size (bp): 4750
  Vector type: Mammalian Expression
  Selectable markers: Neomycin (select with G418)
  Tag / fusion protein: mIFP (C terminal on backbone)
Growth in bacteria
  Bacterial resistance: Kanamycin, 50 μg/mL
  Growth temperature: 37°C
  Growth strain: DH5alpha
  Copy number: High Copy
Gene/Insert
  Gene/Insert name: None
  Tag / fusion protein: mIFP (C terminal on backbone)
Terms and licenses: Academic/Nonprofit Terms; Industry Terms
Depositor comments: . Excitation = 683; Emission = 704
How to cite: mIFP-N1 was a gift from Michael Davidson & Xiaokun Shu (Addgene plasmid # 54620 ; http://n2t.net/addgene:54620 ; RRID:Addgene_54620)
