[The description below was written by a language model from this plasmid's Addgene catalogue record and pLannotate feature annotations shown in this document.]
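Description:
mIFP-N1 is an empty mammalian expression backbone of the classic "N1" cloning-vector layout, designed for fusing a protein of interest to the N-terminus of the monomeric infrared fluorescent protein mIFP, so that the tag sits at the C-terminus of the fusion. No insert is present. The human cytomegalovirus immediate early enhancer and promoter drive transcription through a multiple cloning site placed directly upstream of the mIFP coding sequence, and transcripts are terminated by an SV40 polyadenylation signal. mIFP is a near-infrared fluorescent protein derived from a Bradyrhizobium species. It has low acid sensitivity, recorded excitation and emission maxima of 683 and 704 nm, and needs the cofactor biliverdin to fluoresce.

The plasmid is propagated in E. coli at high copy from a ColE1/pUC-type origin and also carries an f1 phage origin. A single Tn5 aminoglycoside phosphotransferase gene (NeoR/KanR) serves both hosts: a bacterial bla-type promoter gives kanamycin resistance in bacteria, while the adjacent SV40 enhancer/early promoter, paired with an HSV TK polyadenylation signal, allows G418 selection of stably transfected mammalian cells. The short large T antigen, ble and bGH poly(A) fragments in the annotation appear to be partial matches or backbone remnants rather than functional elements. The sequenced record is 4,975 nt, somewhat larger than the 4,750 bp listed in the catalogue.

Typical use is cloning a gene in frame into the cloning site to produce C-terminally mIFP-tagged fusions for far-red/infrared imaging of protein localization in mammalian cells, where the long-wavelength emission leaves visible channels free for other fluorophores.
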