Features (pLannotate 1.2.2; 15 found; start..end, strand, type, name):
     16..319     +  enhancer       CMV enhancer: human cytomegalovirus immediate early enhancer
    320..523     +  promoter       CMV promoter: human cytomegalovirus (CMV) immediate early promoter
    546..626     +  misc_feature   MCS: multiple cloning site
    634..1593    +  CDS            mIFP: mIFP is a basic (constitutively fluorescent) near ir fluorescent protein published in 2015, derived from Bradyrhizobium sp.. It has very low acid sensitivity. It requires the cofactor biliverdin for fluorescence.
   1612..1695    +  CDS            large T antigen (fragment): large T antigen from SV40 (simian virus 40)
   1718..1839    +  polyA_signal   SV40 poly(A) signal: SV40 polyadenylation signal
   1873..2301    -  rep_origin     f1 ori (sequence partly withheld): f1 bacteriophage origin of replication; arrow indicates direction of (+) strand synthesis
   2328..2432    +  promoter       AmpR promoter: bla
   2434..2791    +  promoter       SV40 promoter: SV40 enhancer and early promoter
   2826..3620    +  CDS            NeoR/KanR: aminoglycoside phosphotransferase from Tn5; aph(3')-II (or nptII); confers resistance to neomycin, kanamycin, and G418 (Geneticin®)
   3641..3793    +  CDS            ble (fragment): BLE_KLEPN - Experimental evidence at protein level: Swiss-Prot protein existence level 1. Binding protein with a strong affinity to the bleomycin family of antibiotics. Binds to CL990; an antimitotic-antibiotic compound. From Klebsiella pneumoniae.
   3852..3899    +  polyA_signal   HSV TK poly(A) signal: herpes simplex virus thymidine kinase polyadenylation signal (Cole and Stacy, 1985)
   3990..4006    -  polyA_signal   bGH poly(A) signal (fragment): bovine growth hormone polyadenylation signal
   4228..4816    +  rep_origin     ori: high-copy-number ColE1/pMB1/pBR322/pUC origin of replication
   4931..4975    +  enhancer       CMV enhancer (fragment): human cytomegalovirus immediate early enhancer
>Addgene plasmid #54620 | mIFP-N1 | addgene full sequence | sequence record 133167 | Addgene NGS result
ATATATGGAGTTCCGCGTTACATAACTTACGGTAAATGGCCCGCCTGGCTGACCGCCCAACGACCCCCGC
CCATTGACGTCAATAATGACGTATGTTCCCATAGTAACGCCAATAGGGACTTTCCATTGACGTCAATGGG
TGGAGTATTTACGGTAAACTGCCCACTTGGCAGTACATCAAGTGTATCATATGCCAAGTACGCCCCCTAT
TGACGTCAATGACGGTAAATGGCCCGCCTGGCATTATGCCCAGTACATGACCTTATGGGACTTTCCTACT
TGGCAGTACATCTACGTATTAGTCATCGCTATTACCATGGTGATGCGGTTTTGGCAGTACATCAATGGGC
GTGGATAGCGGTTTGACTCACGGGGATTTCCAAGTCTCCACCCCATTGACGTCAATGGGAGTTTGTTTTG
GCACCAAAATCAACGGGACTTTCCAAAATGTCGTAACAACTCCGCCCCATTGACGCAAATGGGCGGTAGG
CGTGTACGGTGGGAGGTCTATATAAGCAGAGCTGGTTTAGTGAACCGTCAGATCCGCTAGCGCTACCGGA
CTCAGATCTCGAGCTCAAGCTTCGAATTCTGCAGTCGACGGTACCGCGGGCCCGGGATCCACCGGTCGCC
ACCATGTCGGTACCGCTGACTACCTCAGCATTCGGCCACGCGTTTCTGGCTAACTGTGAACGCGAGCAGA
TCCACCTGGCGGGCTCCATTCAGCCGCACGGTATCCTGCTGGCTGTGAAAGAGCCGGACAACGTGGTGAT
CCAGGCTTCTATTAACGCTGCGGAGTTCCTGAACACCAACTCTGTTGTTGGCCGTCCGCTGCGTGACCTG
GGCGGCGATCTGCCTTTGCAGATCCTGCCGCACCTGAACGGCCCGCTGCACCTGGCTCCGATGACCCTGC
GTTGTACCGTGGGTTCTCCGCCGCGTCGTGTGGACTGTACCATTCATCGTCCGTCTAACGGCGGCCTGAT
CGTAGAACTGGAACCAGCAACCAAGACCACTAACATTGCGCCGGCTCTGGACGGTGCGTTTCATCGTATC
ACTTCTTCATCCTCCCTGATGGGCCTGTGTGACGAAACCGCGACTATTATCCGTGAGATTACTGGCTACG
ACCGTGTGATGGTAGTACGTTTCGATGAAGAGGGTAATGGCGAAATTCTGTCCGAACGTCGTCGTGCGGA
CCTGGAAGCGTTCCTGGGTAACCGCTACCCGGCGTCTACTATTCCGCAGATCGCTCGTCGCCTGTACGAA
CATAACCGTGTTCGCCTGCTGGTAGATGTGAACTATACTCCGGTTCCGCTACAGCCGCGCATCAGCCCGC
TGAACGGTCGTGATCTGGATATGTCCCTGTCTTGCCTGCGCTCTATGTCCCCGATCCACCAGAAATACAT
GCAGGACATGGGCGTTGGCGCGACCCTGGTTTGCTCTCTGATGGTGTCTGGTCGTCTGTGGGGTCTGATC
GCTTGCCACCACTACGAACCGCGCTTCGTTCCGTTCCACATTCGCGCTGCTGGCGAAGCGCTGGCGGAAA
CTTGTGCGATCCGCATCGCGACGCTGGAGAGCTTTGCACAGTCTCAGTCCAAATGAGCGGCCGCGACTCT
AGATCATAATCAGCCATACCACATTTGTAGAGGTTTTACTTGCTTTAAAAAACCTCCCACACCTCCCCCT
GAACCTGAAACATAAAATGAATGCAATTGTTGTTGTTAACTTGTTTATTGCAGCTTATAATGGTTACAAA
TAAAGCAATAGCATCACAAATTTCACAAATAAAGCATTTTTTTCACTGCATTCTAGTTGTGGTTTGTCCA
AACTCATCAATGTATCTTAAGGCGTAAATTGTAAGCGTTAATATTTTGTTAAAATTCGCGTTAAATTTTT
GTTAAATCAGCTCATTTTTTAACCAATAGGCCGAAATCGGCAAAATCCCTTATAAATCAAAAGAATAGAC
CGAGATAGGGT
[37 nt withheld, positions 1972-2008]
AAAGAACGTGGACTCCAACGTCAAAGG
[49 nt withheld, positions 2036-2084]
T
[91 nt withheld, positions 2086-2176]
G
[124 nt withheld, positions 2178-2301]
CAGGTGGCACTTTTCGGGGAAATGTGCGCGGAACCCCTATTTGTTTATTTTTCTAAATACATTCAAATAT
GTATCCGCTCATGAGACAATAACCCTGATAAATGCTTCAATAATATTGAAAAAGGAAGAGTCCTGAGGCG
GAAAGAACCAGCTGTGGAATGTGTGTCAGTTAGGGTGTGGAAAGTCCCCAGGCTCCCCAGCAGGCAGAAG
TATGCAAAGCATGCATCTCAATTAGTCAGCAACCAGGTGTGGAAAGTCCCCAGGCTCCCCAGCAGGCAGA
AGTATGCAAAGCATGCATCTCAATTAGTCAGCAACCATAGTCCCGCCCCTAACTCCGCCCATCCCGCCCC
TAACTCCGCCCAGTTCCGCCCATTCTCCGCCCCATGGCTGACTAATTTTTTTTATTTATGCAGAGGCCGA
GGCCGCCTCGGCCTCTGAGCTATTCCAGAAGTAGTGAGGAGGCTTTTTTGGAGGCCTAGGCTTTTGCAAA
GATCGATCAAGAGACAGGATGAGGATCGTTTCGCATGATTGAACAAGATGGATTGCACGCAGGTTCTCCG
GCCGCTTGGGTGGAGAGGCTATTCGGCTATGACTGGGCACAACAGACAATCGGCTGCTCTGATGCCGCCG
TGTTCCGGCTGTCAGCGCAGGGGCGCCCGGTTCTTTTTGTCAAGACCGACCTGTCCGGTGCCCTGAATGA
ACTGCAAGACGAGGCAGCGCGGCTATCGTGGCTGGCCACGACGGGCGTTCCTTGCGCAGCTGTGCTCGAC
GTTGTCACTGAAGCGGGAAGGGACTGGCTGCTATTGGGCGAAGTGCCGGGGCAGGATCTCCTGTCATCTC
ACCTTGCTCCTGCCGAGAAAGTATCCATCATGGCTGATGCAATGCGGCGGCTGCATACGCTTGATCCGGC
TACCTGCCCATTCGACCACCAAGCGAAACATCGCATCGAGCGAGCACGTACTCGGATGGAAGCCGGTCTT
GTCGATCAGGATGATCTGGACGAAGAGCATCAGGGGCTCGCGCCAGCCGAACTGTTCGCCAGGCTCAAGG
CGAGCATGCCCGACGGCGAGGATCTCGTCGTGACCCATGGCGATGCCTGCTTGCCGAATATCATGGTGGA
AAATGGCCGCTTTTCTGGATTCATCGACTGTGGCCGGCTGGGTGTGGCGGACCGCTATCAGGACATAGCG
TTGGCTACCCGTGATATTGCTGAAGAGCTTGGCGGCGAATGGGCTGACCGCTTCCTCGTGCTTTACGGTA
TCGCCGCTCCCGATTCGCAGCGCATCGCCTTCTATCGCCTTCTTGACGAGTTCTTCTGAGCGGGACTCTG
GGGTTCGAAATGACCGACCAAGCGACGCCCAACCTGCCATCACGAGATTTCGATTCCACCGCCGCCTTCT
ATGAAAGGTTGGGCTTCGGAATCGTTTTCCGGGACGCCGGCTGGATGATCCTCCAGCGCGGGGATCTCAT
GCTGGAGTTCTTCGCCCACCCTAGGGGGAGGCTAACTGAAACACGGAAGGAGACAATACCGGAAGGAACC
CGCGCTATGACGGCAATAAAAAGACAGAATAAAACGCACGGTGTTGGGTCGTTTGTTCATAAACGCGGGG
TTCGGTCCCAGGGCTGGCACTCTGTCGATACCCCACCGAGACCCCATTGGGGCCAATACGCCCGCGTTTC
TTCCTTTTCCCCACCCCACCCCCCAAGTTCGGGTGAAGGCCCAGGGCTCGCAGCCAACGTCGGGGCGGCA
GGCCCTGCCATAGCCTCAGGTTACTCATATATACTTTAGATTGATTTAAAACTTCATTTTTAATTTAAAA
GGATCTAGGTGAAGATCCTTTTTGATAATCTCATGACCAAAATCCCTTAACGTGAGTTTTCGTTCCACTG
AGCGTCAGACCCCGTAGAAAAGATCAAAGGATCTTCTTGAGATCCTTTTTTTCTGCGCGTAATCTGCTGC
TTGCAAACAAAAAAACCACCGCTACCAGCGGTGGTTTGTTTGCCGGATCAAGAGCTACCAACTCTTTTTC
CGAAGGTAACTGGCTTCAGCAGAGCGCAGATACCAAATACTGTTCTTCTAGTGTAGCCGTAGTTAGGCCA
CCACTTCAAGAACTCTGTAGCACCGCCTACATACCTCGCTCTGCTAATCCTGTTACCAGTGGCTGCTGCC
AGTGGCGATAAGTCGTGTCTTACCGGGTTGGACTCAAGACGATAGTTACCGGATAAGGCGCAGCGGTCGG
GCTGAACGGGGGGTTCGTGCACACAGCCCAGCTTGGAGCGAACGACCTACACCGAACTGAGATACCTACA
GCGTGAGCTATGAGAAAGCGCCACGCTTCCCGAAGGGAGAAAGGCGGACAGGTATCCGGTAAGCGGCAGG
GTCGGAACAGGAGAGCGCACGAGGGAGCTTCCAGGGGGAAACGCCTGGTATCTTTATAGTCCTGTCGGGT
TTCGCCACCTCTGACTTGAGCGTCGATTTTTGTGATGCTCGTCAGGGGGGCGGAGCCTATGGAAAAACGC
CAGCAACGCGGCCTTTTTACGGTTCCTGGCCTTTTGCTGGCCTTTTGCTCACATGTTCTTTCCTGCGTTA
TCCCCTGATTCTGTGGATAACCGTATTACCGCCATGCATTAGTTATTAATAGTAATCAATTACGGGGTCA
TTAGTTCATAGCCC
