>Addgene plasmid #54620 | mIFP-N1 | depositor partial sequence | sequence record 85017 | insert sequence
CGTCAGATCCGCTAGCGCTACCGGACTCAGATCTCGAGCTCAAGCTTCGAATTCTGCAGTCGACGGTACC
GCGGGCCCGGGATCCACCGGTCGCCACCATGTCGGTACCGCTGACTACCTCAGCATTCGGCCACGCGTTT
CTGGCTAACTGTGAACGCGAGCAGATCCACCTGGCGGGCTCCATTCAGCCGCACGGTATCCTGCTGGCTG
TGAAAGAGCCGGACAACGTGGTGATCCAGGCTTCTATTAACGCTGCGGAGTTCCTGAACACCAACTCTGT
TGTTGGCCGTCCGCTGCGTGACCTGGGCGGCGATCTGCCTTTGCAGATCCTGCCGCACCTGAACGGCCCG
CTGCACCTGGCTCCGATGACCCTGCGTTGTACCGTGGGTTCTCCGCCGCGTCGTGTGGACTGTACCATTC
ATCGTCCGTCTAACGGCGGCCTGATCGTAGAACTGGAACCAGCAACCAAGACCACTAACATTGCGCCGGC
TCTGGACGGTGCGTTTCATCGTATCACTTCTTCATCCTCCCTGATGGGCCTGTGTGACGAAACCGCGACT
ATTATCCGTGAGATTACTGGCTACGACCGTGTGATGGTAGTACGTTTCGATGAAGAGGGTAATGGCGAAA
TTCTGTCCGAACGTCGTCGTGCGGACCTGGAAGCGTTCCTGGGTAACCGCTACCCGGCGTCTACTATTCC
GCAGATCGCTCGTCGCCTGTACGAACATAACCGTGTTCGCCTGCTGGTAGATGTGAACTATACTCCGGTT
CCGCTACAGCCGCGCATCAGCCCGCTGAACGGTCGTGATCTGGATATGTCCCTGTCTTGCCTGCGCTCTA
TGTCCCCGATCCACCAGAAATACATGCAGGACATGGGCGTTGGCGCGACCCTGGTTTGCTCTCTGATGGT
GTCTGGTCGTCTGTGGGGTCTGATCGCTTGCCACCACTACGAACCGCGCTTCGTTCCGTTCCACATTCGC
GCTGCTGGCGAAGCGCTGGCGGAAACTTGTGCGATCCGCATCGCGACGCTGGAGAGCTTTGCACAGTCTC
AGTCCAAATGAGCGGCCGCGACTCTAGATCATAATC
