>Addgene plasmid #54620 | mIFP-N1 | addgene partial sequence | sequence record 90798 | CMV-F 5'-CGCAAATGGGCGGTAGGCGTG-3'
TACCGGACTCAGATCTCGAGCTCAAGCTTCGAATTCTGCAGTCGACGGTACCGCGGGCCCGGGATCCACC
GGTCGCCACCATGTCGGTACCGCTGACTACCTCAGCATTCGGCCACGCGTTTCTGGCTAACTGTGAACGC
GAGCAGATCCACCTGGCGGGCTCCATTCAGCCGCACGGTATCCTGCTGGCTGTGAAAGAGCCGGACAACG
TGGTGATCCAGGCTTCTATTAACGCTGCGGAGTTCCTGAACACCAACTCTGTTGTTGGCCGTCCGCTGCG
TGACCTGGGCGGCGATCTGCCTTTGCAGATCCTGCCGCACCTGAACGGCCCGCTGCACCTGGCTCCGATG
ACCCTGCGTTGTACCGTGGGTTCTCCGCCGCGTCGTGTGGACTGTACCATTCATCGTCCGTCTAACGGCG
GCCTGATCGTAGAACTGGAACCAGCAACCAAGACCACTAACATTGCGCCGGCTCTGGACGGTGCGTTTCA
TCGTATCACTTCTTCATCCTCCCTGATGGGCCTGTGTGACGAAACCGCGACTATTATCCGTGAGATTACT
GGCTACGACCGTGTGATGGTAGTACGTTTCGATGAAGAGGGTAATGGCGAAATTCTGTCCGAACGTCGTC
GTGCGGACCTGGAAGCGTTCCTGGGTAACCGCTACCCGGCGTCTACTATTCCGCAGATCGCTCGTCGCCT
GTACGAACATAACCGTGTTCGCCTGCTGGTAGATGTGAACTATACTCCGGTTCCGCTACAGCCGCGCATC
AGCCCGCTGA
